Addgene plasmid #154038: pL0_AC_pNub
Purpose: Diatom promoter for P. tricornutum; uLoop specific syntax; AC overhangs; Lvl 0
Depositing lab: Raffaela Abbriano. Depositing organization: University of Technology, Sydney. Publication: Characterisation of novel regulatory sequences compatible with modular assembly in the diatom Phaeodactylum tricornutum. Windhagauer , M., Abbriano, RM., Ashworth, J., Barolo, L., Jaramillo-Madrid, A.C., Pernice, M., Doblin, M.A.. Algal Research , Volume 53, March 2021 10.1016/j.algal.2020.102159.
Backbone
  Vector backbone: pL0RlacZ
  Vector type: Synthetic Biology
Growth in bacteria
  Bacterial resistance: Spectinomycin, 50 μg/mL
  Growth temperature: 37°C
  Growth strain: DH5alpha
  Copy number: Low Copy
Gene/Insert
  Gene/Insert name: Promoter Nub
  Species: P. tricornutum
  Cloning method: Restriction Enzyme; 5′ cloning site Unknown (unknown if destroyed)
Terms and licenses: Academic/Nonprofit Terms; Industry Terms: Not Available to Industry
How to cite: pL0_AC_pNub was a gift from Raffaela Abbriano (Addgene plasmid # 154038 ; http://n2t.net/addgene:154038 ; RRID:Addgene_154038)
