[The description below was written by a language model from this plasmid's Addgene catalogue record and pLannotate feature annotations shown in this document.]
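Description:
pL0_AC_pNub is a Level 0 part plasmid for synthetic biology, built on the pL0RlacZ backbone and carrying a promoter from the diatom Phaeodactylum tricornutum, designated Nub. It follows the uLoop assembly syntax, with the promoter flanked by "AC" overhangs. In Loop-type, Golden Gate-style modular cloning, these defined overhangs dictate the position a part takes when released by a type IIS restriction enzyme and ligated with other Level 0 modules (coding sequences, tags, terminators) into higher-level transcription units. The record does not state which enzyme sites flank the part, which gene the promoter derives from, or what its expression characteristics are.

The sequenced plasmid is small, about 2.5 kb, and automated annotation finds only four features. Propagation in E. coli relies on a ColE1/pMB1-family origin of replication; the annotation tool labels this as a high-copy origin, whereas the catalogue entry lists the plasmid as low copy, a discrepancy the record does not resolve. Selection is through aadA, which confers spectinomycin (and streptomycin) resistance. The other two hits are a short fragment of the pUC18/19 multiple cloning site and an adjacent fragment matching the Tn5 transposase; both are partial matches and probably backbone remnants rather than functional elements. The promoter insert itself is not annotated and presumably lies in the unannotated stretch between the cloning-site fragment and the origin. There is no diatom selection marker or reporter, consistent with its role as a building block rather than a transformation vector. It is intended as a source of a characterised regulatory sequence for assembling expression constructs for P. tricornutum.
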