Features (pLannotate 1.2.2; 4 found; start..end, strand, type, name):
     29..145     -  CDS            tnpA (fragment): TN5P_ECOLX - Also known as tnp. Experimental evidence at protein level: Swiss-Prot protein existence level 1. Mediates transposition of transposon Tn5 by a 'cut and paste' mechanism. First, the monomeric transposase binds the 19 bp inverted DNA repeats flanking the transposon. Then, dimerization of the DNA- bound transposase creates a synaptic DNA complex. After nicking of the first DNA strand, excision of the transposon proceeds through a series of intermediates. The transposase then mediates the insertion of the transposon at a new site by strand transfer. The activity of the wild- type tran
    146..178     -  misc_feature   MCS (fragment): pUC18/19 multiple cloning site
   1016..1604    -  rep_origin     ori: high-copy-number ColE1/pMB1/pBR322/pUC origin of replication
   1698..2486    -  CDS            aadA: S3AD_ECOLX - Experimental evidence at protein level: Swiss-Prot protein existence level 1. Mediates bacterial resistance to the antibiotics streptomycin and spectinomycin. From Escherichia coli.
>Addgene plasmid #154038 | pL0_AC_pNub | addgene full sequence | sequence record 307055 | Addgene NGS Result
AAACGATCCTCATCCTGTCTCTTGATCAGATATTGATCCCCTGCGCCATCAGATCCTTGGCGGCAAGAAA
GCCATCCAGTTTACTTTGCAGGGCTTCCCAACCTTACCAGAGGGCGCCCCAGCTGGCAATTCCGGTTCGC
TTGCTAAGCTTGCATGCCTGCAAGTCGACTCTAGAGGAGCGGTGATCACAGGCAGCAACGCTCTGTCATC
GTTACAATCAACATGCTACCCTCCGCGAGATCATCCGTGTTTCAAACCCGGCAGCTTAGTTGCCGTTCTT
CCGAATAGCATCGGTAACATGAGCAAAGTCTGCCGCCTTACAACGGCTCTCCCGCTGACGCCGTCCCGGA
CTGATGGGCTGCCTGTATCGAGTGGTGATTTTGTGCCGAGCTCATTACTCGCATCCATTCTCAGGCTGTC
TCGTCTCGTCTCAGGTCTCCGGAGAAAAGTTGAAGATCTGCAGCAACCTGGACAATTTGTCGTTCTTAAC
ATGTTATACCGCTTTCATGCTTGAAGAATTTTTTGAAAAATCAATGTCATATGCATCGTTCTAGCCGATC
CTCTTACTCTAGAGGAAACACTAGATTTTCGCAGCACCCACCATGCATTGATGTGTAATCGTTATGAGAT
GCCAGGCAAGTAAGGCCAGCCAACAAACGGCTAATTGAATTTCGGTTTGGCTGGAAGTATGAAATGTTCC
GTTTGAGCTTCTGTCACGCTAAGGATAACGTTAAAGTAATCTGCGTCTACGTGAAAGGCCACGTCAAACA
GCCGGTATGTGATTCCCATGATTCGCTGCTTTCCAACTTCTCGCTGCTTTTCACACCAGAAAAACATACT
TTACGTTGACAAAGAGGGGCAAAAGACTGCATCAATGCGAGACCACCAGGATACATAGATTACCACAACT
CCGAGCCCTTCCACCCACAGAATCAGGGGATAACGCAGGAAAGAACATGTGAGCAAAAGGCCAGCAAAAG
GCCAGGAACCGTAAAAAGGCCGCGTTGCTGGCGTTTTTCCATAGGCTCCGCCCCCCTGACGAGCATCACA
AAAATCGACGCTCAAGTCAGAGGTGGCGAAACCCGACAGGACTATAAAGATACCAGGCGTTTCCCCCTGG
AAGCTCCCTCGTGCGCTCTCCTGTTCCGACCCTGCCGCTTACCGGATACCTGTCCGCCTTTCTCCCTTCG
GGAAGCGTGGCGCTTTCTCATAGCTCACGCTGTAGGTATCTCAGTTCGGTGTAGGTCGTTCGCTCCAAGC
TGGGCTGTGTGCACGAACCCCCCGTTCAGCCCGACCGCTGCGCCTTATCCGGTAACTATCGTCTTGAGTC
CAACCCGGTAAGACACGACTTATCGCCACTGGCAGCAGCCACTGGTAACAGGATTAGCAGAGCGAGGTAT
GTAGGCGGTGCTACAGAGTTCTTGAAGTGGTGGCCTAACTACGGCTACACTAGAAGAACAGTATTTGGTA
TCTGCGCTCTGCTGAAGCCAGTTACCTTCGGAAAAAGAGTTGGTAGCTCTTGATCCGGCAAACAAACCAC
CGCTGGTAGCGGTGGTTTTTTTGTTTGCAAGCAGCAGATTACGCGCAGAAAAAAAGGATCTCAAGAAGAT
CCTTTGATCTTTTCTACGGGGTCTGACGCTCAGTGGAACGAAAACTCACGTTAAGGGATTTTGGTCATGC
ATTCTAGGTGATTATTATTTGCCGACTACCTTGGTGATCTCGCCTTTCACGTAGTGGACAAATTCTTCCA
ACTGATCTGCGCGCGAGGCCAAGCGATCTTCTTCTTGTCCAAGATAAGCCTGTCTAGCTTCAAGTATGAC
GGGCTGATACTGGGCCGGCAGGCGCTCCATTGCCCAGTCGGCAGCGACATCCTTCGGCGCGATTTTGCCG
GTTACTGCGCTGTACCAAATGCGGGACAACGTAAGCACTACATTTCGCTCATCGCCAGCCCAGTCGGGCG
GCGAGTTCCATAGCGTTAAGGTTTCATTTAGCGCCTCAAATAGATCCTGTTCAGGAACCGGATCAAAGAG
TTCCTCCGCCGCTGGACCTACCAAGGCAACGCTATGTTCTCTTGCTTTTGTCAGCAAGATAGCCAGATCA
ATGTCGATCGTGGCTGGCTCGAAGATACCAGCAAGAATGTCATTGCGCTGCCATTCTCCAAATTGCAGTT
CGCGCTTAGCTGGATAACGCCACGGAATGATGTCGTCGTGCACAACAATGGTGACTTCTACAGCGCGGAG
AATCTCACTCTCTCCAGGGGAAGCCGAAGTTTCCAAAAGGTCGTTGATCAAAGCTCGCCGCGTTGTTTCA
TCAAGCCTTACGGTCACCGTAACCAGCAAATCAATATCACTGTGTGGCTTCAGGCCGCCATCCACTGCGG
AGCCGTACAAATGTACGGCCAGCAACGTCGGTTCGAGATGGCGCTCGATGACGCCAACTACCTCTGATAG
TTGAGTCGATACTTCGGCGATCACCGCTTCCCTCATGCG
